>Addgene plasmid #14400 | pAG304GPD-Cerulean-ccdB | depositor full sequence | sequence record 8063 | Author sequence
TCGCGCGTTTCGGTGATGACGGTGAAAACCTCTGACACATGCAGCTCCCGGAGACGGTCACAGCTTGTCT
GTAAGCGGATGCCGGGAGCAGACAAGCCCGTCAGGGCGCGTCAGCGGGTGTTGGCGGGTGTCGGGGCTGG
CTTAACTATGCGGCATCAGAGCAGATTGTACTGAGAGTGCACCAAACGACATTACTATATATATAATATA
GGAAGCATTTAATAGACAGCATCGTAATATATGTGTACTTTGCAGTTATGACGCCAGATGGCAGTAGTGG
AAGATATTCTTTATTGAAAAATAGCTTGTCACCTTACGTACAATCTTGATCCGGAGCTTTTCTTTTTTTG
CCGATTAAGAATTAATTCGGTCGAAAAAAGAAAAGGAGAGGGCCAAGAGGGAGGGCATTGGTGACTATTG
AGCACGTGAGTATACGTGATTAAGCACACAAAGGCAGCTTGGAGTATGTCTGTTATTAATTTCACAGGTA
GTTCTGGTCCATTGGTGAAAGTTTGCGGCTTGCAGAGCACAGAGGCCGCAGAATGTGCTCTAGATTCCGA
TGCTGACTTGCTGGGTATTATATGTGTGCCCAATAGAAAGAGAACAATTGACCCGGTTATTGCAAGGAAA
ATTTCAAGTCTTGTAAAAGCATATAAAAATAGTTCAGGCACTCCGAAATACTTGGTTGGCGTGTTTCGTA
ATCAACCTAAGGAGGATGTTTTGGCTCTGGTCAATGATTACGGCATTGATATCGTCCAACTGCATGGAGA
TGAGTCGTGGCAAGAATACCAAGAGTTCCTCGGTTTGCCAGTTATTAAAAGACTCGTATTTCCAAAAGAC
TGCAACATACTACTCAGTGCAGCTTCACAGAAACCTCATTCGTTTATTCCCTTGTTTGATTCAGAAGCAG
GTGGGACAGGTGAACTTTTGGATTGGAACTCGATTTCTGACTGGGTTGGAAGGCAAGAGAGCCCCGAAAG
CTTACATTTTATGTTAGCTGGTGGACTGACGCCAGAAAATGTTGGTGATGCGCTTAGATTAAATGGCGTT
ATTGGTGTTGATGTAAGCGGAGGTGTGGAGACAAATGGTGTAAAAGACTCTAACAAAATAGCAAATTTCG
TCAAAAATGCTAAGAAATAGGTTATTACTGAGTAGTATTTATTTAAGTATTGTTTGTGCACTTGCCTGCG
GTGTGAAATACCGCACAGATGCGTAAGGAGAAAATACCGCATCAGGAAATTGTAAACGTTAATATTTTGT
TAAAATTCGCGTTAAATTTTTGTTAAATCAGCTCATTTTTTAACCAATAGGCCGAAATCGGCAAAATCCC
TTATAAATCAAAAGAATAGACCGAGATAGGGT
[37 nt withheld, positions 1363-1399]
AAAGAACGTGGACTCCAACGTCAAAGG
[49 nt withheld, positions 1427-1475]
T
[91 nt withheld, positions 1477-1567]
G
[124 nt withheld, positions 1569-1692]
CGCGCCATTCGCCATTCAGGCTGCGCAACTGTTGGGAAGGGCGATCGGTGCGGGCCTCTTCGCTATTACG
CCAGCTGGCGAAGGGGGGATGTGCTGCAAGGCGATTAAGTTGGGTAACGCCAGGGTTTTCCCAGTCACGA
CGTTGTAAAACGACGGCCAGTGAATTGTAATACGACTCACTATAGGGCGAATTGGAGCTCTTCGAGTTTA
TCATTATCAATACTCGCCATTTCAAAGAATACGTAAATAATTAATAGTAGTGATTTTCCTAACTTTATTT
AGTCAAAAAATTAGCCTTTTAATTCTGCTGTAACCCGTACATGCCCAAAATAGGGGGCGGGTTACACAGA
ATATATAACACCGAAGGTGCCTGGGTGAACAGGTTTATTCCTGGCATCCACTAAATATAATGGAGCCCGC
TTTTTAAGCTGGCATCCAGAAAAAAAAAGAATCCCAGCACCAAAATATTGTTTTCTTCACCAACCATCAG
TTCATAGGTCCATTCTCTTAGCGCAACTACAGAGAACAGGGGCACAAACAGGCAAAAAACGGGCACAACC
TCAATGGAGTGATGCAACCTGCCTGGAGTAAATGATGACACAAGGCAATTGACCCACGCATGTATCTATC
TCATTTTCTTACACCTTCTATTACCTTCTGCTCTCTCTGATTTGGAAAAAGCTGAAAAAAAAGGTTGAAA
CCAGTTCCCTGAAATTATTCCCCTACTTGACTAATAAGTATATAAAGACGGTAGGTATTGATTGTAATTC
TGTAAATCTATTTCTTAAACTTCTTAAATTCTACTTTTATAGTTAGTCTTTTTTTTAGTTTTAAAACACC
AGAACTTAGTTTCGACGGATTCTAGAACTAGTGGATCCCCCGGGACAAAATGGTGAGCAAGGGCGAGGAG
CTGTTCACCGGGGTGGTGCCCATCCTGGTCGAGCTGGACGGCGACGTAAACGGCCACAAGTTCAGCGTGT
CCGGCGAGGGCGAGGGCGATGCCACCTACGGCAAGCTGACCCTGAAGTTCATCTGCACCACCGGCAAGCT
GCCCGTGCCCTGGCCCACCCTCGTGACCACCCTGACCTGGGGCGTGCAGTGCTTCGCCCGCTACCCCGAC
CACATGAAGCAGCACGACTTCTTCAAGTCCGCCATGCCCGAAGGCTACGTCCAGGAGCGCACCATCTTCT
TCAAGGACGACGGCAACTACAAGACCCGCGCCGAGGTGAAGTTCGAGGGCGACACCCTGGTGAACCGCAT
CGAGCTGAAGGGCATCGACTTCAAGGAGGACGGCAACATCCTGGGGCACAAGCTGGAGTACAACTACATC
AGCGACAACGTCTATATCACCGCCGACAAGCAGAAGAACGGCATCAAGGCCAACTTCAAGATCCGCCACA
ACATCGAGGACGGCAGCGTGCAGCTCGCCGACCACTACCAGCAGAACACCCCCATCGGCGACGGCCCCGT
GCTGCTGCCCGACAACCACTACCTGAGCACCCAGTCCAAGCTGAGCAAAGACCCCAACGAGAAGCGCGAT
CACATGGTCCTGCTGGAGTTCGTGACCGCCGCCGGGATCACTCTCGGCATGGACGAGCTGTACAAGGGTG
GACCAGGTGGTGGACATCAAACAAGTTTGTACAAAAAAGCTGAACGAGAAACGTAAAATGATATAAATAT
CAATATATTAAATTAGATTTTGCATAAAAAACAGACTACATAATACTGTAAAACACAACATATCCAGTCA
CTATGGCGGCCGCATTAGGCACCCCAGGCTTTACACTTTATGCTTCCGGCTCGTATAATGTGTGGATTTT
GAGTTAGGATCCGTCGAGATTTTCAGGAGCTAAGGAAGCTAAAATGGAGAAAAAAATCACTGGATATACC
ACCGTTGATATATCCCAATGGCATCGTAAAGAACATTTTGAGGCATTTCAGTCAGTTGCTCAATGTACCT
ATAACCAGACCGTTCAGCTGGATATTACGGCCTTTTTAAAGACCGTAAAGAAAAATAAGCACAAGTTTTA
TCCGGCCTTTATTCACATTCTTGCCCGCCTGATGAATGCTCATCCGGAATTCCGTATGGCAATGAAAGAC
GGTGAGCTGGTGATATGGGATAGTGTTCACCCTTGTTACACCGTTTTCCATGAGCAAACTGAAACGTTTT
CATCGCTCTGGAGTGAATACCACGACGATTTCCGGCAGTTTCTACACATATATTCGCAAGATGTGGCGTG
TTACGGTGAAAACCTGGCCTATTTCCCTAAAGGGTTTATTGAGAATATGTTTTTCGTCTCAGCCAATCCC
TGGGTGAGTTTCACCAGTTTTGATTTAAACGTGGCCAATATGGACAACTTCTTCGCCCCCGTTTTCACCA
TGGGCAAATATTATACGCAAGGCGACAAGGTGCTGATGCCGCTGGCGATTCAGGTTCATCATGCCGTCTG
TGATGGCTTCCATGTCGGCAGAATGCTTAATGAATTACAACAGTACTGCGATGAGTGGCAGGGCGGGGCG
TAAACGCCGCGTGGATCCGGCTTACTAAAAGCCAGATAACAGTATGCGTATTTGCGCGCTGATTTTTGCG
GTATAAGAATATATACTGATATGTATACCCGAAGTATGTCAAAAAGAGGTATGCTATGAAGCAGCGTATT
ACAGTGACAGTTGACAGCGACAGCTATCAGTTGCTCAAGGCATATATGATGTCAATATCTCCGGTCTGGT
AAGCACAACCATGCAGAATGAAGCCCGTCGTCTGCGTGCCGAACGCTGGAAAGCGGAAAATCAGGAAGGG
ATGGCTGAGGTCGCCCGGTTTATTGAAATGAACGGCTCTTTTGCTGACGAGAACAGGGGCTGGTGAAATG
CAGTTTAAGGTTTACACCTATAAAAGAGAGAGCCGTTATCGTCTGTTTGTGGATGTACAGAGTGATATTA
TTGACACGCCCGGGCGACGGATGGTGATCCCCCTGGCCAGTGCACGTCTGCTGTCAGATAAAGTCTCCCG
TGAACTTTACCCGGTGGTGCATATCGGGGATGAAAGCTGGCGCATGATGACCACCGATATGGCCAGTGTG
CCGGTCTCCGTTATCGGGGAAGAAGTGGCTGATCTCAGCCACCGCGAAAATGACATCAAAAACGCCATTA
ACCTGATGTTCTGGGGAATATAAATGTCAGGCTCCCTTATACACAGCCAGTCTGCAGGTCGACCATAGTG
ACTGGATATGTTGTGTTTTACAGTATTATGTAGTCTGTTTTTTATGCAAAATCTAATTTAATATATTGAT
ATTTATATCATTTTACGTTTCTCGTTCAGCTTTCTTGTACAAAGTGGTTCGATGTCATGTAATTAGTTAT
GTCACGCTTACATTCACGCCCTCCCCCCACATCCGCTCTAACCGAAAAGGAAGGAGTTAGACAACCTGAA
GTCTAGGTCCCTATTTATTTTTTTATAGTTATGTTAGTATTAAGAACGTTATTTATATTTCAAATTTTTC
TTTTTTTTCTGTACAGACGCGTGTACGCATGTAACATTATACTGAAAACCTTGCTTGAGAAGGTTTTGGG
ACGCTCGAAGGCTTTAATTTGCGGCCGGTACCCAGCTTTTGTTCCCTTTAGTGAGGGTTAATTCCGAGCT
TGGCGTAATCATGGTCATAGCTGTTTCCTGTGTGAAATTGTTATCCGCTCACAATTCCACACAACATAGG
AGCCGGAAGCATAAAGTGTAAAGCCTGGGGTGCCTAATGAGTGAGGTAACTCACATTAATTGCGTTGCGC
TCACTGCCCGCTTTCCAGTCGGGAAACCTGTCGTGCCAGCTGCATTAATGAATCGGCCAACGCGCGGGGA
GAGGCGGTTTGCGTATTGGGCGCTCTTCCGCTTCCTCGCTCACTGACTCGCTGCGCTCGGTCGTTCGGCT
GCGGCGAGCGGTATCAGCTCACTCAAAGGCGGTAATACGGTTATCCACAGAATCAGGGGATAACGCAGGA
AAGAACATGTGAGCAAAAGGCCAGCAAAAGGCCAGGAACCGTAAAAAGGCCGCGTTGCTGGCGTTTTTCC
ATAGGCTCGGCCCCCCTGACGAGCATCACAAAAATCGACGCTCAAGTCAGAGGTGGCGAAACCCGACAGG
ACTATAAAGATACCAGGCGTTCCCCCCTGGAAGCTCCCTCGTGCGCTCTCCTGTTCCGACCCTGCCGCTT
ACCGGATACCTGTCCGCCTTTCTCCCTTCGGGAAGCGTGGCGCTTTCTCAATGCTCACGCTGTAGGTATC
TCAGTTCGGTGTAGGTCGTTCGCTCCAAGCTGGGCTGTGTGCACGAACCCCCCGTTCAGCCCGACCGCTG
CGCCTTATCCGGTAACTATCGTCTTGAGTCCAACCCGGTAAGACACGACTTATCGCCACTGGCAGCAGCC
ACTGGTAACAGGATTAGCAGAGCGAGGTATGTAGGCGGTGCTACAGAGTTCTTGAAGTGGTGGCCTAACT
ACGGCTACACTAGAAGGACAGTATTTGGTATCTGCGCTCTGCTGAAGCCAGTTACCTTCGGAAAAAGAGT
TGGTAGCTCTTGATCCGGCAAACAAACCACCGCTGGTAGCGGTGGTTTTTTTGTTTGCAAGCAGCAGATT
ACGCGCAGAAAAAAAGGATCTCAAGAAGATCCTTTGATCTTTTCTACGGGGTCTGACGCTCAGTGGAACG
AAAACTCACGTTAAGGGATTTTGGTCATGAGATTATCAAAAAGGATCTTCACCTAGATCCTTTTAAATTA
AAAATGAAGTTTTAAATCAATCTAAAGTATATATGAGTAAACTTGGTCTGACAGTTACCAATGCTTAATC
AGTGAGGCACCTATCTCAGCGATCTGTCTATTTCGTTCATCCATAGTTGCCTGACTGCCCGTCGTGTAGA
TAACTACGATACGGGAGGGCTTACCATCTGGCCCCAGTGCTGCAATGATACCGCGAGACCCACGCTCACC
GGCTCCAGATTTATCAGCAATAAACCAGCCAGCCGGAAGGGCCGAGCGCAGAAGTGGTCCTGCAACTTTA
TCCGCCTCCATCCAGTCTATTAATTGTTGCCGGGAAGCTAGAGTAAGTAGTTCGCCAGTTAATAGTTTGC
GCAACGTTGTTGCCATTGCTACAGGCATCGTGGTGTCACGCTCGTCGTTTGGTATGGCTTCATTCAGCTC
CGGTTCCCAACGATCAAGGCGAGTTACATGATCCCCCATGTTGTGAAAAAAAGCGGTTAGCTCCTTCGGT
CCTCCGATCGTTGTCAGAAGTAAGTTGGCCGCAGTGTTATCACTCATGGTTATGGCAGCACTGCATAATT
CTCTTACTGTCATGCCATCCGTAAGATGCTTTTCTGTGACTGGTGAGTACTCAACCAAGTCATTCTGAGA
ATAGTGTATGCGGCGACCGAGTTGCTCTTGCCCGGCGTCAATACGGGATAATACCGCGCCACATAGCAGA
ACTTTAAAAGTGCTCATCATTGGAAAACGTTCTTCGGGGCGAAAACTCTCAAGGATCTTACCGCTGTTGA
GATCCAGTTCGATGTAACCCACTCGTGCACCCAACTGATCTTCAGCATCTTTTACTTTCACCAGCGTTTC
TGGGTGAGCAAAAACAGGAAGGCAAAATGCCGCAAAAAAGGGAATAAGGGCGACACGGAAATGTTGAATA
CTCATACTCTTCCTTTTTCAATATTATTGAAGCATTTATCAGGGTTATTGTCTCATGAGCGGATACATAT
TTGAATGTATTTAGAAAAATAAACAAATAGGGGTTCCGCGCACATTTCCCCGAAAAGTGCCACCTGACGT
CTAAGAAACCATTATTATCATGACATTAACCTATAAAAATAGGCGTATCACGAGGCCCTTTCGTC
Features (pLannotate 1.2.2; 27 found; start..end, strand, type, name):
    137..184     +  misc_feature   bom (fragment): basis of mobility region from pBR322
    185..465     +  promoter       TRP1 promoter: S. cerevisiae TRP1
    466..1140    +  CDS            TRP1: phosphoribosylanthranilate isomerase, required for tryptophan biosynthesis; S. cerevisiae TRP1; yeast auxotrophic marker
   1187..1236    +  misc_feature   bom (fragment): basis of mobility region from pBR322
   1237..1692    -  rep_origin     f1 ori (sequence partly withheld): f1 bacteriophage origin of replication; arrow indicates direction of (+) strand synthesis
   1700..1857    -  CDS            lacZα (fragment): LacZα fragment of β-galactosidase; lacZ fragment
   1860..1878    +  promoter       T7 promoter: promoter for bacteriophage T7 RNA polymerase
   1903..2547    +  promoter       GAP promoter: S. cerevisiae TDH3; promoter for glyceraldehyde-3-phosphate dehydrogenase
   2553..2576    +  misc_feature   MCS (fragment): pBluescript multiple cloning site
   2582..3298    +  CDS            SCFP3A: monomeric optimized variant of ECFP (Kremers et al., 2006) mammalian codon-optimized
   3323..3447    +  protein_bind   attR1: mutant version of attR; recombination site for the Gateway® LR reaction LR Clonase™
   3472..3502    +  promoter       lac UV5 promoter: E. coli lac promoter with an "up" mutation
   3526..3555    +  promoter       cat promoter (fragment): promoter of the E. coli cat gene encoding chloramphenicol acetyltransferase
   3556..4215    +  CDS            CmR: chloramphenicol acetyltransferase; cat; confers resistance to chloramphenicol
   4397..4555    +  CDS            ccdA (fragment): CCDA_ECO57 - Also known as H, letA. Experimental evidence at protein level: Swiss-Prot protein existence level 1. Antitoxin component of a type II toxin-antitoxin (TA) system which inhibits the post-segregational killing (PSK) of plasmid-free cells, also referred to as a plasmid addiction system. Binds to and blocks the activity of CcdB; will also remove bound CcdB protein from the CcdB-GyrA complex by forming a CcdA-CcdB complex, a process termed rejuvenation. Functions as a transcriptional corepressor for the ccdAB operon, repression also requires CcdB (By similarity). From Escherichia coli
   4560..4862    +  CDS            ccdB: CCDB_ECOLI - Also known as G, letB, letD. Experimental evidence at protein level: Swiss-Prot protein existence level 1. Toxic component of a type II toxin-antitoxin (TA) system, functioning in plasmid maintainence. Responsible for the post- segregational killing (PSK) of plasmid-free cells, also referred to as a plasmid addiction system. Half-life of over 2 hours. Cell killing by CcdB is accompanied by filamentation, defects in chromosome and plasmid segregation, defects in cell division, formation of anucleate cells, decreased DNA synthesis and plasmid loss. Interferes with the activity of DN
   4906..5030    -  protein_bind   attR2: mutant version of attR; recombination site for the Gateway® LR reaction LR Clonase™
   5037..5284    +  terminator     CYC1 terminator: S. cerevisiae CYC1; transcription terminator for CYC1
   5307..5325    -  promoter       T3 promoter: promoter for bacteriophage T3 RNA polymerase
   5370..5386    -  protein_bind   lac operator: The lac repressor binds to the lac operator to inhibit transcription in E. coli. This inhibition can be relieved by adding lactose or isopropyl-β-D-thiogalactopyranoside (IPTG). lac repressor encoded by lacI
   5394..5424    -  promoter       lac promoter: promoter for the E. coli lac operon
   5439..5460    -  protein_bind   CAP binding site: CAP binding activates transcription in the presence of cAMP. E. coli catabolite activator protein
   5473..5565    -  CDS            lacI (fragment): lac repressor; lacI; The lac repressor binds to the lac operator to inhibit transcription in E. coli. This inhibition can be relieved by adding lactose or isopropyl-β-D-thiogalactopyranoside (IPTG).
   5748..6336    -  rep_origin     ori: high-copy-number ColE1/pMB1/pBR322/pUC origin of replication
   6507..7367    -  CDS            AmpR: β-lactamase; bla; confers resistance to ampicillin, carbenicillin, and related antibiotics
   7368..7472    -  promoter       AmpR promoter: bla
   7567..35      +  CDS            rop (fragment) (across the origin): Rop protein, which maintains plasmids at low copy number; rop
