[The description below was written by a language model from this plasmid's Addgene catalogue record and pLannotate feature annotations shown in this document.]
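Description:
pAG304GPD-Cerulean-ccdB is an empty Gateway destination vector for protein expression in Saccharomyces cerevisiae, built on the pRS304 backbone. It is an integrating plasmid: the feature table shows no yeast replication origin or centromere, so stable maintenance in yeast depends on insertion into the genome, with selection through the TRP1 auxotrophic marker and its native promoter. In E. coli it replicates from a high-copy ColE1/pUC-type origin and carries ampicillin resistance (bla). An f1 origin and remnants of the pBluescript-style lacZα/MCS region, including flanking T7 and T3 promoters, are also present.

The expression unit is driven by the strong constitutive GPD (TDH3/GAP) promoter and ends with the CYC1 terminator. Immediately downstream of the promoter lies the cyan fluorescent protein Cerulean, which the automated annotation labels as the closely related ECFP variant SCFP3A. This is followed by the Gateway cassette, made up of attR1, a chloramphenicol resistance gene, the ccdB toxin gene (with a ccdA fragment) and attR2. An LR recombination reaction with an entry clone replaces the attR-flanked cassette with the gene of interest, producing an N-terminal Cerulean fusion. Loss of ccdB provides counter-selection against unrecombined vector in standard E. coli strains. For the same reason, the empty vector has to be propagated in ccdB-tolerant strains, using both chloramphenicol and ampicillin.

The plasmid belongs to a suite of yeast Gateway vectors designed for high-throughput genetic analysis. It suits constitutive expression of cyan-tagged proteins from an integrated copy, for example in localisation or multicolour imaging studies. The depositor notes that the full sequence is a reference only and may not match the physical plasmid exactly.
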