Addgene plasmid #14400: pAG304GPD-Cerulean-ccdB
Purpose: (Empty Backbone)
Depositing lab: Susan Lindquist. Depositing organization: Whitehead Institute for Biomedical Research. Publication: A suite of Gateway cloning vectors for high-throughput genetic analysis in Saccharomyces cerevisiae. Alberti S, Gitler AD, Lindquist S. Yeast. 2007 Oct . 24(10):913-9. 10.1002/yea.1502 PubMed 17583893.
Backbone
  Vector backbone: pRS304
  Vector type: Yeast Expression ; Gateway Destination
  Selectable markers: TRP1
Growth in bacteria
  Bacterial resistance: Chloramphenicol and Ampicillin, 25 & 100 μg/mL
  Growth temperature: 37°C
  Growth strain: ccdB Survival
  Growth instructions: DB3.1, ccdB Survival
  Copy number: Unknown
Gene/Insert
  Gene/Insert name: None
  Tag / fusion protein: Cerulean (N terminal on backbone)
  Cloning method: Gateway Cloning
  Sequencing primers: 5′ EGFP-C
Terms and licenses: Academic/Nonprofit Terms; Industry Terms: Not Available to Industry
Depositor comments: Type of plasmid: integrating. This plasmid contains the Gateway technology from Invitrogen; Invitrogen requires purchasing of Gateway Clonase for carrying out the Gateway recombinational cloning reaction http://www.invitrogen.com Please note that the full plasmid sequence is provided as a reference only, and may not match the exact sequence of the plasmid.
How to cite: pAG304GPD-Cerulean-ccdB was a gift from Susan Lindquist (Addgene plasmid # 14400 ; http://n2t.net/addgene:14400 ; RRID:Addgene_14400)
