>Addgene plasmid #14400 | pAG304GPD-Cerulean-ccdB | addgene partial sequence | sequence record 21079 | 14400 with pRS_marker
TATATATATAATATACGGAAGCATTTAATAGAACAGCATCGTAATATATGTGTACTTTGCAGTTATGACG
CCAGATGGCAGTAGTGGAAGATATTCTTTATTGAAAAATAGCTTGTCACCTTACGTACAATCTTGATCCG
GAGCTTTTCTTTTTTTGCCGATTAAGAATTAATTCGGTCGAAAAAAGAAAAGGAGAGGGCCAAGAGGGAG
GGCATTGGTGACTATTGAGCACGTGAGTATACGTGATTAAGCACACAAAGGCAGCTTGGAGTATGTCTGT
TATTAATTTCACAGGTAGTTCTGGTCCATTGGTGAAAGTTTGCGGCTTGCAGAGCACAGAGGCCGCAGAA
TGTGCTCTAGATTCCGATGCTGACTTGCTGGGTATTATATGTGTGCCCAATAGAAAGAGAACAATTGACC
CGGTTATTGCAAGGAAAATTTCAAGTCTTGTAAAAGCATATAAAAATAGTTCAGGCACTCCGAAATACTT
GGTTGGCGTGTTTCGTAATCAACCTAAGGAGGATGTTTTGGCTCTGGTCAATGATTACGGCATTGATATC
GTCCAACTGCATGGAGATGAGTCGTGGCAAGAATACCAAGAGTTCCTCGGTTTGCCAGTTATTAAAAGAC
TCGTATTTCC
