>Addgene plasmid #14400 | pAG304GPD-Cerulean-ccdB | addgene partial sequence | sequence record 21080 | 14400 with EXFP-R
TAGCCTTCGGGCATGGCGGACTTGAAGAAGTCGTGCTGCTTCATGTGGTCGGGGTAGCGGGCGAAGCACT
GCACGCCCCAGGTCAGGGTGGTCACGAGGGTGGGCCAGGGCACGGGCAGCTTGCCGGTGGTGCAGATGAA
CTTCAGGGTCAGCTTGCCGTAGGTGGCATCGCCCTCGCCCTCGCCGGACACGCTGAACTTGTGGCCGTTT
ACGTCGCCGTCCAGCTCGACCAGGATGGGCACCACCCCGGTGAACAGCTCCTCGCCCTTGCTCACCATTT
TGTCCCGGGGGATCCACTAGTTCTAGAATCCGTCGAAACTAAGTTCTGGTGTTTTAAAACTAAAAAAAAG
ACTAACTATAAAAGTAGAATTTAAGAAGTTTAAGAAATAGATTTACAGAATTACAATCAATACCTACCGT
CTTTATATACTTATTAGTCAAGTAGGGGAATAATTTCAGGGAACTGGTTTCAACCTTTTTTTTCAGCTTT
TTCCAAATCAGAGAGAGCAGAAGGTAATAGAAGGTGTAAGAAAATGAGATAGATACATGCGTGGGTCAAT
TGCCTTGTGTCATCATTTACTCCAGG
